>Addgene plasmid #141645 | TFORF0607 | addgene full sequence | sequence record 409170 | Addgene NGS Result
TTAATGTAGTCTTATGCAATACTCTTGTAGTCTTGCAACATGGTAACGATGAGTTAGCAACATGCCTTAC
AAGGAGAGAAAAAGCACCGTGCATGCCGATTGGTGGAAGTAAGGTGGTACGATCGTGCCTTATTAGGAAG
GCAACAGACGGGTCTGACATGGATTGGACGAACCACTGAATTGCCGCATTGCAGAGATATTGTATTTAAG
TGCCTAGCTCGATACATAAACGGGTCTCTCTGGTTAGACCAGATCTGAGCCTGGGAGCTCTCTGGCTAAC
TAGGGAACCCACTGCTTAAGCCTCAATAAAGCTTGCCTTGAGTGCTTCAAGTAGTGTGTGCCCGTCTGTT
GTGTGACTCTGGTAACTAGAGATCCCTCAGACCCTTTTAGTCAGTGTGGAAAATCTCTAGCAGTGGCGCC
CGAACAGGGACTTGAAAGCGAAAGGGAAACCAGAGGAGCTCTCTCGACGCAGGACTCGGCTTGCTGAAGC
GCGCACGGCAAGAGGCGAGGGGCGGCGACTGGTGAGTACGCCAAAAATTTTGACTAGCGGAGGCTAGAAG
GAGAGAGATGGGTGCGAGAGCGTCAGTATTAAGCGGGGGAGAATTAGATCGCGATGGGAAAAAATTCGGT
TAAGGCCAGGGGGAAAGAAAAAATATAAATTAAAACATATAGTATGGGCAAGCAGGGAGCTAGAACGATT
CGCAGTTAATCCTGGCCTGTTAGAAACATCAGAAGGCTGTAGACAAATACTGGGACAGCTACAACCATCC
CTTCAGACAGGATCAGAAGAACTTAGATCATTATATAATACAGTAGCAACCCTCTATTGTGTGCATCAAA
GGATAGAGATAAAAGACACCAAGGAAGCTTTAGACAAGATAGAGGAAGAGCAAAACAAAAGTAAGACCAC
CGCACAGCAAGCGGCCGCTGATCTTCAGACCTGGAGGAGGAGATATGAGGGACAATTGGAGAAGTGAATT
ATATAAATATAAAGTAGTAAAAATTGAACCATTAGGAGTAGCACCCACCAAGGCAAAGAGAAGAGTGGTG
CAGAGAGAAAAAAGAGCAGTGGGAATAGGAGCTTTGTTCCTTGGGTTCTTGGGAGCAGCAGGAAGCACTA
TGGGCGCAGCGTCAATGACGCTGACGGTACAGGCCAGACAATTATTGTCTGGTATAGTGCAGCAGCAGAA
CAATTTGCTGAGGGCTATTGAGGCGCAACAGCATCTGTTGCAACTCACAGTCTGGGGCATCAAGCAGCTC
CAGGCAAGAATCCTGGCTGTGGAAAGATACCTAAAGGATCAACAGCTCCTGGGGATTTGGGGTTGCTCTG
GAAAACTCATTTGCACCACTGCTGTGCCTTGGAATGCTAGTTGGAGTAATAAATCTCTGGAACAGATTTG
GAATCACACGACCTGGATGGAGTGGGACAGAGAAATTAACAATTACACAAGCTTAATACACTCCTTAATT
GAAGAATCGCAAAACCAGCAAGAAAAGAATGAACAAGAATTATTGGAATTAGATAAATGGGCAAGTTTGT
GGAATTGGTTTAACATAACAAATTGGCTGTGGTATATAAAATTATTCATAATGATAGTAGGAGGCTTGGT
AGGTTTAAGAATAGTTTTTGCTGTACTTTCTATAGTGAATAGAGTTAGGCAGGGATATTCACCATTATCG
TTTCAGACCCACCTCCCAACCCCGAGGGGACCCATGCATTGCATCTCAATTAGTCAGCAACCAGGTGTGG
AAAGTCCCCAGGCTCCCCAGCAGGCAGAAGTATGCAAAGCATGCGTCTCAATTAGTCAGCAACCATAGTC
CCGCCCCTAACTCCGCCCATCCCGCCCCTAACTCCGCCCAGTTCCGCCCATTCTCCGCCCCATGGCTGAC
TAATTTTTTTTATTTATGCAGAGGCCGAGGCCGCCTCGGCCTCTGAGCTATTCCAGAAGTAGTGAGGAGG
CTTTTTTGGAGGCCTAGGCTTTTGCAAAAAGCTTTCTAGAGGTACCACCGGAGCTTACCATGACCGAGTA
CAAGCCCACGGTGCGCCTCGCCACCCGCGACGACGTCCCCAGGGCCGTACGCACCCTCGCCGCCGCGTTC
GCCGACTACCCCGCCACGCGCCACACCGTCGATCCGGACCGCCACATCGAGCGGGTCACCGAGCTGCAAG
AACTCTTCCTCACGCGCGTCGGGCTCGACATCGGCAAGGTGTGGGTCGCGGACGACGGCGCCGCCGTGGC
GGTCTGGACCACGCCGGAGAGCGTCGAAGCGGGGGCGGTGTTCGCCGAGATCGGCCCGCGCATGGCCGAG
TTGAGCGGTTCCCGGCTGGCCGCGCAGCAACAGATGGAAGGCCTCCTGGCGCCGCACCGGCCCAAGGAGC
CCGCGTGGTTCCTGGCCACCGTCGGCGTCTCGCCCGACCACCAGGGCAAGGGTCTGGGCAGCGCCGTCGT
GCTCCCCGGAGTGGAGGCGGCCGAGCGCGCCGGGGTGCCCGCCTTCCTGGAGACCTCCGCGCCCCGCAAC
CTCCCCTTCTACGAGCGGCTCGGCTTCACCGTCACCGCCGACGTCGAGGTGCCCGAAGGACCGCGCACCT
GGTGCATGACCCGCAAGCCCGGTGCCAGTTAACGAATTCTAGATCTTGAGACAAATGGCAGTATTCATCC
ACAATTTTAAAAGAAAAGGGGGGATTGGGGGGTACAGTGCAGGGGAAAGAATAGTAGACATAATAGCAAC
AGACATACAAACTAAAGAATTACAAAAACAAATTACAAAAATTCAAAATTTTCGGGTTTATTACAGGGAC
AGCAGAGATCCACTTTGGCGCCGGCTCGAGGCCTGCAGGTGCAAAGATGGATAAAGTTTTAAACAGAGAG
GAATCTTTGCAGCTAATGGACCTTCTAGGTCTTGAAAGGAGTGGGAATTGGCTCCGGTGCCCGTCAGTGG
GCAGAGCGCACATCGCCCACAGTCCCCGAGAAGTTGGGGGGAGGGGTCGGCAATTGAACCGGTGCCTAGA
GAAGGTGGCGCGGGGTAAACTGGGAAAGTGATGTCGTGTACTGGCTCCGCCTTTTTCCCGAGGGTGGGGG
AGAACCGTATATAAGTGCAGTAGTCGCCGTGAACGTTCTTTTTCGCAACGGGTTTGCCGCCAGAACACAG
GTAAGTGCCGTGTGTGGTTCCCGCGGGCCTGGCCTCTTTACGGGTTATGGCCCTTGCGTGCCTTGAATTA
CTTCCACCTGGCTGCAGTACGTGATTCTTGATCCCGAGCTTCGGGTTGGAAGTGGGTGGGAGAGTTCGAG
GCCTTGCGCTTAAGGAGCCCCTTCGCCTCGTGCTTGAGTTGAGGCCTGGCCTGGGCGCTGGGGCCGCCGC
GTGCGAATCTGGTGGCACCTTCGCGCCTGTCTCGCTGCTTTCGATAAGTCTCTAGCCATTTAAAATTTTT
GATGACCTGCTGCGACGCTTTTTTTCTGGCAAGATAGTCTTGTAAATGCGGGCCAAGATCTGCACACTGG
TATTTCGGTTTTTGGGGCCGCGGGCGGCGACGGGGCCCGTGCGTCCCAGCGCACATGTTCGGCGAGGCGG
GGCCTGCGAGCGCGGCCACCGAGAATCGGACGGGGGTAGTCTCAAGCTGGCCGGCCTGCTCTGGTGCCTG
GCCTCGCGCCGCCGTGTATCGCCCCGCCCTGGGCGGCAAGGCTGGCCCGGTCGGCACCAGTTGCGTGAGC
GGAAAGATGGCCGCTTCCCGGCCCTGCTGCAGGGAGCTCAAAATGGAGGACGCGGCGCTCGGGAGAGCGG
GCGGGTGAGTCACCCACACAAAGGAAAAGGGCCTTTCCGTCCTCAGCCGTCGCTTCATGTGACTCCACGG
AGTACCGGGCGCCGTCCAGGCACCTCGATTAGTTCTCGAGCTTTTGGAGTACGTCGTCTTTAGGTTGGGG
GGAGGGGTTTTATGCGATGGAGTTTCCCCACACTGAGTGGGTGGAGACTGAAGTTAGGCCAGCTTGGCAC
TTGATGTAATTCTCCTTGGAATTTGCCCTTTTTGAGTTTGGATCTTGGTTCATTCTCAAGCCTCAGACAG
TGGTTCAAAGTTTTTTTCTTCCATTTCAGGTGTCGTGAGGCTAGCACCGCCACCATGGATGACAGTAAGG
TGGTTGGAGGCAAAGTAAAGAAGCCCGGTAAACGTGGTCGGAAGCCAGCCAAAATTGACTTGAAAGCAAA
ACTTGAGAGGAGCCGGCAGAGTGCAAGAGAATGCCGAGCCCGAAAAAAGCTGAGATATCAGTATTTGGAA
GAGTTGGTATCCAGTCGAGAAAGAGCTATATGTGCCCTCAGAGAGGAACTGGAAATGTACAAGCAGTGGT
GCATGGCAATGGACCAAGGAAAAATCCCTTCTGAAATAAAGGCCCTACTCACTGGAGAAGAGCAGAACAA
ATCTCAGCAGAACTCAAGCAGGCATACCAAGGCTGGGAAGACAGATGCTAATAGCAATTCCTGGTAGTAA
TGAACTAGTCCGTAACTTGAAAGTATTTCGATTTCTTGGCTTTATATATCTTGTGGAAAGGACGAAGATG
GTCGAATGGTATCGGCGCAACGCGTTAAGTCGACAATCAACCTCTGGATTACAAAATTTGTGAAAGATTG
ACTGGTATTCTTAACTATGTTGCTCCTTTTACGCTATGTGGATACGCTGCTTTAATGCCTTTGTATCATG
CTATTGCTTCCCGTATGGCTTTCATTTTCTCCTCCTTGTATAAATCCTGGTTGCTGTCTCTTTATGAGGA
GTTGTGGCCCGTTGTCAGGCAACGTGGCGTGGTGTGCACTGTGTTTGCTGACGCAACCCCCACTGGTTGG
GGCATTGCCACCACCTGTCAGCTCCTTTCCGGGACTTTCGCTTTCCCCCTCCCTATTGCCACGGCGGAAC
TCATCGCCGCCTGCCTTGCCCGCTGCTGGACAGGGGCTCGGCTGTTGGGCACTGACAATTCCGTGGTGTT
GTCGGGGAAATCATCGTCCTTTCCTTGGCTGCTCGCCTGTGTTGCCACCTGGATTCTGCGCGGGACGTCC
TTCTGCTACGTCCCTTCGGCCCTCAATCCAGCGGACCTTCCTTCCCGCGGCCTGCTGCCGGCTCTGCGGC
CTCTTCCGCGTCTTCGCCTTCGCCCTCAGACGAGTCGGATCTCCCTTTGGGCCGCCTCCCCGCGTCGACT
TTAAGACCAATGACTTACAAGGCAGCTGTAGATCTTAGCCACTTTTTAAAAGAAAAGGGGGGACTGGAAG
GGCTAATTCACTCCCAACGAAGACAAGATCTGCTTTTTGCTTGTACTGGGTCTCTCTGGTTAGACCAGAT
CTGAGCCTGGGAGCTCTCTGGCTAACTAGGGAACCCACTGCTTAAGCCTCAATAAAGCTTGCCTTGAGTG
CTTCAAGTAGTGTGTGCCCGTCTGTTGTGTGACTCTGGTAACTAGAGATCCCTCAGACCCTTTTAGTCAG
TGTGGAAAATCTCTAGCAGTACGTATAGTAGTTCATGTCATCTTATTATTCAGTATTTATAACTTGCAAA
GAAATGAATATCAGAGAGTGAGAGGAACTTGTTTATTGCAGCTTATAATGGTTACAAATAAAGCAATAGC
ATCACAAATTTCACAAATAAAGCATTTTTTTCACTGCATTCTAGTTGTGGTTTGTCCAAACTCATCAATG
TATCTTATCATGTCTGGCTCTAGCTATCCCGCCCCTAACTCCGCCCATCCCGCCCCTAACTCCGCCCAGT
TCCGCCCATTCTCCGCCCCATGGCTGACTAATTTTTTTTATTTATGCAGAGGCCGAGGCCGCCTCGGCCT
CTGAGCTATTCCAGAAGTAGTGAGGAGGCTTTTTTGGAGGCCTAGGGACGTACCCAATTCGCCCTATAGT
GAGTCGTATTACGCGCGCTCACTGGCCGTCGTTTTACAACGTCGTGACTGGGAAAACCCTGGCGTTACCC
AACTTAATCGCCTTGCAGCACATCCCCCTTTCGCCAGCTGGCGTAATAGCGAAGAGGCCCGCACCGATCG
CCCTTCCCAACAGTTGCGCAGCCTGAATGGCGAATGGG
[124 nt withheld, positions 6059-6182]
C
[91 nt withheld, positions 6184-6274]
A
[49 nt withheld, positions 6276-6324]
CCTTTGACGTTGGAGTCCACGTTCTTT
[37 nt withheld, positions 6352-6388]
ACCCTATCTCGGTCTATTCTTTTGATTTATAAGGGATTTTGCCGATTTCGGCCTATTGGTTAAAAAATGA
GCTGATTTAACAAAAATTTAACGCGAATTTTAACAAAATATTAACGCTTACAATTTAGGTGGCACTTTTC
GGGGAAATGTGCGCGGAACCCCTATTTGTTTATTTTTCTAAATACATTCAAATATGTATCCGCTCATGAG
ACAATAACCCTGATAAATGCTTCAATAATATTGAAAAAGGAAGAGTATGAGTATTCAACATTTCCGTGTC
GCCCTTATTCCCTTTTTTGCGGCATTTTGCCTTCCTGTTTTTGCTCACCCAGAAACGCTGGTGAAAGTAA
AAGATGCTGAAGATCAGTTGGGTGCACGAGTGGGTTACATCGAACTGGATCTCAACAGCGGTAAGATCCT
TGAGAGTTTTCGCCCCGAAGAACGTTTTCCAATGATGAGCACTTTTAAAGTTCTGCTATGTGGCGCGGTA
TTATCCCGTATTGACGCCGGGCAAGAGCAACTCGGTCGCCGCATACACTATTCTCAGAATGACTTGGTTG
AGTACTCACCAGTCACAGAAAAGCATCTTACGGATGGCATGACAGTAAGAGAATTATGCAGTGCTGCCAT
AACCATGAGTGATAACACTGCGGCCAACTTACTTCTGACAACGATCGGAGGACCGAAGGAGCTAACCGCT
TTTTTGCACAACATGGGGGATCATGTAACTCGCCTTGATCGTTGGGAACCGGAGCTGAATGAAGCCATAC
CAAACGACGAGCGTGACACCACGATGCCTGTAGCAATGGCAACAACGTTGCGCAAACTATTAACTGGCGA
ACTACTTACTCTAGCTTCCCGGCAACAATTAATAGACTGGATGGAGGCGGATAAAGTTGCAGGACCACTT
CTGCGCTCGGCCCTTCCGGCTGGCTGGTTTATTGCTGATAAATCTGGAGCCGGTGAGCGTGGGTCTCGCG
GTATCATTGCAGCACTGGGGCCAGATGGTAAGCCCTCCCGTATCGTAGTTATCTACACGACGGGGAGTCA
GGCAACTATGGATGAACGAAATAGACAGATCGCTGAGATAGGTGCCTCACTGATTAAGCATTGGTAACTG
TCAGACCAAGTTTACTCATATATACTTTAGATTGATTTAAAACTTCATTTTTAATTTAAAAGGATCTAGG
TGAAGATCCTTTTTGATAATCTCATGACCAAAATCCCTTAACGTGAGTTTTCGTTCCACTGAGCGTCAGA
CCCCGTAGAAAAGATCAAAGGATCTTCTTGAGATCCTTTTTTTCTGCGCGTAATCTGCTGCTTGCAAACA
AAAAAACCACCGCTACCAGCGGTGGTTTGTTTGCCGGATCAAGAGCTACCAACTCTTTTTCCGAAGGTAA
CTGGCTTCAGCAGAGCGCAGATACCAAATACTGTTCTTCTAGTGTAGCCGTAGTTAGGCCACCACTTCAA
GAACTCTGTAGCACCGCCTACATACCTCGCTCTGCTAATCCTGTTACCAGTGGCTGCTGCCAGTGGCGAT
AAGTCGTGTCTTACCGGGTTGGACTCAAGACGATAGTTACCGGATAAGGCGCAGCGGTCGGGCTGAACGG
GGGGTTCGTGCACACAGCCCAGCTTGGAGCGAACGACCTACACCGAACTGAGATACCTACAGCGTGAGCT
ATGAGAAAGCGCCACGCTTCCCGAAGGGAGAAAGGCGGACAGGTATCCGGTAAGCGGCAGGGTCGGAACA
GGAGAGCGCACGAGGGAGCTTCCAGGGGGAAACGCCTGGTATCTTTATAGTCCTGTCGGGTTTCGCCACC
TCTGACTTGAGCGTCGATTTTTGTGATGCTCGTCAGGGGGGCGGAGCCTATGGAAAAACGCCAGCAACGC
GGCCTTTTTACGGTTCCTGGCCTTTTGCTGGCCTTTTGCTCACATGTTCTTTCCTGCGTTATCCCCTGAT
TCTGTGGATAACCGTATTACCGCCTTTGAGTGAGCTGATACCGCTCGCCGCAGCCGAACGACCGAGCGCA
GCGAGTCAGTGAGCGAGGAAGCGGAAGAGCGCCCAATACGCAAACCGCCTCTCCCCGCGCGTTGGCCGAT
TCATTAATGCAGCTGGCACGACAGGTTTCCCGACTGGAAAGCGGGCAGTGAGCGCAACGCAATTAATGTG
AGTTAGCTCACTCATTAGGCACCCCAGGCTTTACACTTTATGCTTCCGGCTCGTATGTTGTGTGGAATTG
TGAGCGGATAACAATTTCACACAGGAAACAGCTATGACCATGATTACGCCAAGCGCGCAATTAACCCTCA
CTAAAGGGAACAAAAGCTGGAGCTGCAAGC
Features (pLannotate 1.2.2; 31 found; start..end, strand, type, name):
      5..231     +  promoter       RSV promoter: Rous sarcoma virus enhancer/promoter
    232..412     +  LTR            5' LTR (truncated): truncated 5' long terminal repeat (LTR) from HIV-1
    459..584     +  misc_feature   HIV-1 Ψ: packaging signal of human immunodeficiency virus type 1
    568..931     +  CDS            HIV-1 gag (fragment): gag protein from human immunodeficiency virus 1; gag
   1077..1310    +  misc_feature   RRE: The Rev response element (RRE) of HIV-1 allows for Rev-dependent mRNA export from the nucleus to the cytoplasm.
   1687..1713    +  CDS            Rev (fragment): human immunodeficiency virus 1 (HIV-1) Rev protein; rev; enhances nuclear export of unspliced and incompletely spliced viral mRNAs
   1720..1743    +  promoter       SV40 promoter (fragment): SV40 early promoter
   1744..1815    +  promoter       SV40 promoter (fragment): SV40 enhancer and early promoter
   1839..1974    +  rep_origin     SV40 ori: SV40 origin of replication
   2020..2616    +  CDS            PuroR (fragment): puromycin N-acetyltransferase; pac from Streptomyces; confers resistance to puromycin
   2665..2782    +  misc_feature   cPPT/CTS: central polypurine tract and central termination sequence of HIV-1
   2847..2913    +  CDS            small t antigen (fragment): SV40 (simian virus 40) small t antigen
   2920..4098    +  promoter       EF-1α promoter: strong constitutive promoter for human elongation factor EF-1α
   4115..4474    +  CDS            CREBL2: CRBL2_HUMAN - Experimental evidence at protein level: Swiss-Prot protein existence level 1. Probable regulator of CREB1 transcriptional activity which is involved in adipose cells differentiation. May also play a regulatory role in the cell cycle. Identification in a chromosomal region frequently deleted in various cancers suggests that it might act as a tumor suppressor. From Homo sapiens (Human).
   4490..4543    +  promoter       U6 promoter (fragment): RNA polymerase III promoter for human U6 snRNA
   4585..5173    +  misc_feature   WPRE: woodchuck hepatitis virus posttranscriptional regulatory element
   5224..5243    +  misc_feature   cPPT/CTS (fragment): central polypurine tract and central termination sequence of HIV-1
   5245..5478    +  LTR            3' LTR (ΔU3): self-inactivating 3' long terminal repeat (LTR) from HIV-1
   5556..5677    +  polyA_signal   SV40 poly(A) signal: SV40 polyadenylation signal
   5717..5852    +  rep_origin     SV40 ori: SV40 origin of replication
   5873..5891    -  promoter       T7 promoter: promoter for bacteriophage T7 RNA polymerase
   5899..6054    +  CDS            lacZα (fragment): LacZα fragment of β-galactosidase; lacZ fragment
   6059..6487    +  rep_origin     f1 ori (sequence partly withheld): f1 bacteriophage origin of replication; arrow indicates direction of (+) strand synthesis
   6540..6644    +  promoter       AmpR promoter: bla
   6645..7505    +  CDS            AmpR: β-lactamase; bla; confers resistance to ampicillin, carbenicillin, and related antibiotics
   7676..8264    +  rep_origin     ori: high-copy-number ColE1/pMB1/pBR322/pUC origin of replication
   8447..8539    +  CDS            lacI (fragment): lac repressor; lacI; The lac repressor binds to the lac operator to inhibit transcription in E. coli. This inhibition can be relieved by adding lactose or isopropyl-β-D-thiogalactopyranoside (IPTG).
   8552..8573    +  protein_bind   CAP binding site: CAP binding activates transcription in the presence of cAMP. E. coli catabolite activator protein
   8588..8618    +  promoter       lac promoter: promoter for the E. coli lac operon
   8626..8642    +  protein_bind   lac operator: The lac repressor binds to the lac operator to inhibit transcription in E. coli. This inhibition can be relieved by adding lactose or isopropyl-β-D-thiogalactopyranoside (IPTG). lac repressor encoded by lacI
   8687..8705    +  promoter       T3 promoter: promoter for bacteriophage T3 RNA polymerase
