[The description below was written by a language model from this plasmid's Addgene catalogue record and pLannotate feature annotations shown in this document.]
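Description:
TFORF0607 is a third-generation-style, self-inactivating lentiviral expression plasmid built on the pLX_TRC317 backbone from the Broad Institute Genetic Perturbation Platform. It carries the human CREBL2 open reading frame together with a unique 24-bp barcode. It is maintained in E. coli through a high-copy ColE1/pUC-type origin and an ampicillin resistance (β-lactamase) gene. An f1 origin and remnants of a lac/lacZα cloning region with T7 and T3 promoters also lie in the bacterial backbone. The depositor notes that the plasmid can recombine, as is common for LTR-containing vectors.

The viral genome is transcribed from an RSV promoter fused to a truncated HIV-1 5' LTR. This is followed by the Ψ packaging signal with a gag fragment, the Rev response element for Rev-dependent nuclear export, and a cPPT/CTS element that aids nuclear import of the reverse-transcribed genome. Two expression units sit between the LTRs. An SV40 early promoter/origin drives puromycin N-acetyltransferase for selection of transduced mammalian cells, and the strong constitutive EF-1α promoter drives CREBL2, annotated as a probable regulator of CREB1 transcriptional activity. A WPRE downstream of the ORF enhances transcript stability and expression. The ΔU3 3' LTR inactivates LTR promoter activity after integration, and an SV40 poly(A) signal lies beyond it. The barcode is not annotated in the feature table. A short U6 promoter fragment is called between the ORF and WPRE, but its role is not stated.

The construct belongs to a barcoded transcription factor ORF collection intended for overexpression. The barcodes allow individual factors to be identified in pooled screens, such as those for directed differentiation.
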