Addgene plasmid #141645: TFORF0607
Purpose: Lentiviral vector for overexpressing the CREBL2 transcription factor ORF with a unique 24-bp barcode. Barcodes facilitate identification of transcription factors in pooled screens.
Depositing lab: Feng Zhang. Depositing organization: Broad Institute. Publication: A transcription factor atlas of directed differentiation. Joung J, Ma S, Tay T, Geiger-Schuller KR, Kirchgatterer PC, Verdine VK, Guo B, Arias-Garcia MA, Allen WE, Singh A, Kuksenko O, Abudayyeh OO, Gootenberg JS, Fu Z, Macrae RK, Buenrostro JD, Regev A, Zhang F. Cell. 2023 Jan 5;186(1):209-229.e26. doi: 10.1016/j.cell.2022.11.026. PubMed 36608654.
Backbone
  Vector backbone: pLX_TRC317
  Backbone manufacturer: Broad Institute Genetic Perturbation Platform
  Backbone size w/o insert (bp): 8264
  Vector type: Mammalian Expression, Lentiviral
  Selectable markers: Puromycin
Growth in bacteria
  Bacterial resistance: Ampicillin, 100 μg/mL
  Growth temperature: 37°C
  Growth strain: NEB Stable
  Copy number: High Copy
Gene/Insert
  Gene/Insert name: CREBL2
  Species: H. sapiens (human)
  Insert size (bp): 464
  Entrez Gene: CREBL2
  Promoter: EF1a
  Cloning method: Unknown
  Sequencing primers: 5′ GGGTGGAGACTGAAGTTAGGCCAG; 3′ CACATAGCGTAAAAGGAGCAACATAG
Terms and licenses: Academic/Nonprofit Terms; Industry Terms: Not Available to Industry
Depositor comments: NM_001310,ENST00000228865 . The transcription factor ORF portion of this plasmid was synthesized by Genewiz. Please test multiple small colonies in case of plasmid recombination. To make this collection available in a timely manner, a portion of this collection was not fully sequenced by Addgene. If an Addgene verified full plasmid sequence is not available, please contact us prior to placing an order to request the full sequence.
How to cite: TFORF0607 was a gift from Feng Zhang (Addgene plasmid # 141645 ; http://n2t.net/addgene:141645 ; RRID:Addgene_141645)
