>Addgene plasmid #141645 | TFORF0607 | depositor partial sequence | sequence record 277072 | Insert
ACCGCCACCATGGATGACAGTAAGGTGGTTGGAGGCAAAGTAAAGAAGCCCGGTAAACGTGGTCGGAAGC
CAGCCAAAATTGACTTGAAAGCAAAACTTGAGAGGAGCCGGCAGAGTGCAAGAGAATGCCGAGCCCGAAA
AAAGCTGAGATATCAGTATTTGGAAGAGTTGGTATCCAGTCGAGAAAGAGCTATATGTGCCCTCAGAGAG
GAACTGGAAATGTACAAGCAGTGGTGCATGGCAATGGACCAAGGAAAAATCCCTTCTGAAATAAAGGCCC
TACTCACTGGAGAAGAGCAGAACAAATCTCAGCAGAACTCAAGCAGGCATACCAAGGCTGGGAAGACAGA
TGCTAATAGCAATTCCTGGTAGTAATGAACTAGTCCGTAACTTGAAAGTATTTCGATTTCTTGGCTTTAT
ATATCTTGTGGAAAGGACGAAGATGGTCGAATGGTATCGGCGCA
