>Addgene plasmid #141645 | TFORF0607 | depositor partial sequence | sequence record 277073 | Barcode
AGATGGTCGAATGGTATCGGCGCA
